Addgene plasmid #107741: pDawn-sfGFP
Purpose: Expresses superfolder GFP under the control of a blue-light transcriptional regulator
Depositing lab: Ingmar Riedel-Kruse. Depositing organization: Stanford University. Publication: Biofilm Lithography enables high-resolution cell patterning via optogenetic adhesin expression. Jin X, Riedel-Kruse IH. Proc Natl Acad Sci U S A. 2018 Apr 3;115(14):3698-3703. doi: 10.1073/pnas.1720676115. Epub 2018 Mar 19. PubMed 29555779.
Backbone
  Vector backbone: pDawn
  Backbone manufacturer: Andreas Moeglich Lab
  Backbone size w/o insert (bp): 7173
  Total vector size (bp): 7917
  Vector type: Bacterial Expression
Growth in bacteria
  Bacterial resistance: Kanamycin, 50 μg/mL
  Growth temperature: 37°C
  Growth strain: DH5alpha
  Copy number: Low Copy
Gene/Insert
  Gene/Insert name: superfolder GFP
  Species: Synthetic
  Insert size (bp): 744
  Promoter: pLambda
  Cloning method: Restriction Enzyme; 5′ cloning site BamHI (not destroyed); 3′ cloning site XhoI (not destroyed)
  Sequencing primers: 5′ ctctggcggtgataatggttgc; 3′ GAGCCCCCGATTTAGAGC
Resource information
  A portion of this plasmid was derived from a plasmid made by: Sebastian Schmidl, Jeff Tabor Lab
Terms and licenses: Academic/Nonprofit Terms; Industry Terms: Not Available to Industry
How to cite: pDawn-sfGFP was a gift from Ingmar Riedel-Kruse (Addgene plasmid # 107741 ; http://n2t.net/addgene:107741 ; RRID:Addgene_107741)
