[The description below was written by a language model from this plasmid's Addgene catalogue record and pLannotate feature annotations shown in this document.]
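Description:
pDawn-sfGFP is a bacterial expression plasmid of about 7.9 kb, built on the pDawn backbone, that places superfolder GFP under blue-light control in E. coli. It is selected with kanamycin (an aph(3')-Ia KanR gene) and replicates from a ColE1/pBR322-type origin. The accompanying rop gene and bom region fit the low copy number listed in the record. An f1 origin and short remnants of a tetracycline resistance gene are also present as backbone carry-over.

The regulatory circuit occupies much of the plasmid. On the reverse strand, downstream of a lacIq promoter, the table annotates a fragment of the Bradyrhizobium FixL histidine kinase and its cognate response regulator FixJ. In the pDawn system the FixL kinase portion is generally understood to be fused to a blue-light-sensing domain, but that sensor module is not annotated here. This would explain why only a FixL fragment is detected. This two-component pair controls expression of the lambda cI repressor, which carries an LVA-variant ssrA degradation tag for rapid turnover and is followed by rrnB T1 and T7Te terminators. cI in turn represses the lambda promoter (listed as pLambda) that drives the output gene, so the circuit works as an inverter. Light lowers kinase signalling and cI levels fall, which relieves repression so that sfGFP is produced.

The 744 bp sfGFP insert was cloned between BamHI and XhoI, downstream of a T7 gene 10 ribosome binding site. Upstream in the vector are a thrombin site and a T7 tag leader, and a His-tag fragment and T7 terminator lie downstream. The plasmid serves as a fluorescent reporter for light-induced gene expression, in the context of work on optogenetic patterning of bacterial cells and biofilms.
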