Features (pLannotate 1.2.2; 24 found; start..end, strand, type, name):
    483..1319    -  CDS            fixL (fragment): FIXL_BRADU - Experimental evidence at protein level: Swiss-Prot protein existence level 1. Putative oxygen sensor; modulates the activity of FixJ, a transcriptional activator of nitrogen fixation fixK gene. FixL probably acts as a kinase that phosphorylates FixJ. From Bradyrhizobium diazoefficiens (strain JCM 10833 / BCRC 13528 / IAM 13628 / NBRC 14792 / USDA 110).
   1605..1682    -  promoter       lacIq promoter: lacI (mutant); In the lacIq allele, a single base change in the promoter boosts expression of the lacI gene about 10-fold.
   1690..1969    -  CDS            TcR (fragment): tetracycline efflux protein; tet; confers resistance to tetracycline
   2248..2958    +  CDS            cI (sequence partly withheld): RPC1_LAMBD - Experimental evidence at protein level: Swiss-Prot protein existence level 1. Acts as a transcriptional repressor that allows virus to establish and maintain latency. Prevents both the viral DNA replication and the exit programs. Clamps the two operator OL (operator left made of OL1, OL2 and OL3 sites) and OR (operator right made of OR1, OR2 and OR3 sites) together by binding to them and arranging the intervening DNA in a loop. This step allows repression of lytic pR and pL promoters by binding to OL1, OL2, OR1 and OR2 simultaneously. The binding of cI on OR2 additionally activate
   2959..2991    +  CDS            ssrA tag (LVA): C-terminal peptide that mediates degradation in bacteria through the ClpXP and ClpAP proteases (McGinness et al., 2006) mutant LVA variant that confers accelerated degradation under some conditions (Andersen et al., 1998)
   3039..3110    +  terminator     rrnB T1 terminator: transcription terminator T1 from the E. coli rrnB gene
   3126..3153    +  terminator     T7Te terminator: phage T7 early transcription terminator
   3229..3251    +  RBS            RBS: efficient ribosome binding site from bacteriophage T7 gene 10 (Olins and Rangwala, 1989)
   3270..3286    +  CDS            capTEV™ (fragment): composite tag for in vivo biotinylation, TEV protease cleavage, and 6xHis tagging
   3297..3314    +  CDS            thrombin site: thrombin recognition and cleavage site
   3318..3350    +  CDS            T7 tag (gene 10 leader): leader peptide from bacteriophage T7 gene 10 promotes efficient translation in E. coli
   3376..4089    +  CDS            superfolder GFP: GFP variant that folds robustly even when fused to poorly folded proteins (Pédelacq et al., 2006)
   4102..4119    +  CDS            9xHis (fragment): 9xHis affinity tag
   4129..4178    +  CDS            SET1 (fragment): solubility-enhancement tag derived from T7 phage gene 10B
   4186..4233    +  terminator     T7 terminator: transcription terminator for bacteriophage T7 RNA polymerase
   4270..4628    +  rep_origin     f1 ori (sequence partly withheld): f1 bacteriophage origin of replication; arrow indicates direction of (+) strand synthesis
   4751..4808    +  promoter       AmpR promoter (fragment): bla
   4817..5632    -  CDS            KanR: aminoglycoside phosphotransferase; aph(3')-Ia; confers resistance to kanamycin in bacteria or G418 (Geneticin®) in eukaryotes
   5754..6342    +  rep_origin     ori: high-copy-number ColE1/pMB1/pBR322/pUC origin of replication
   6528..6667    -  misc_feature   bom: basis of mobility region from pBR322
   6769..6960    -  CDS            rop: Rop protein, which maintains plasmids at low copy number; rop
   6977..7357    +  CDS            YPB1_ECOLX: Protein predicted: Swiss-Prot protein existence level 4. From Escherichia coli.
   7429..7720    -  CDS            TcR (fragment): tetracycline efflux protein; tet; confers resistance to tetracycline
   7764..465     -  CDS            fixJ (across the origin): FIXJ_BRADU - Protein inferred from homology: Swiss-Prot protein existence level 3. FixJ, when activated by FixL, induces the expression of both nifA, required for activation of classical nif and fix genes, and fixK, required for FixN activation. From Bradyrhizobium diazoefficiens (strain JCM 10833 / BCRC 13528 / IAM 13628 / NBRC 14792 / USDA 110).
>Addgene plasmid #107741 | pDawn-sfGFP | addgene full sequence | sequence record 260718 | Addgene NGS Result
GATCAGCCCTTCCATGACCTGGCGCTCCCTGGGGCTCAACGAGGCGACGCGGGCGGCGATATCCTGCGCG
ACGGCCTCGCTCTTGGCGGCCGGCTCGGCCTGGCGGATCGCCGATTCGATCATGGCGGTGAGGCGGTCGT
CCTCGAAAGGCTTTTCCAGAAAGTCCACCGCCCCTAACTTCATCGCCTCGACCGCGAGCGGCACGTCGCC
GTGACCGGTCATGATGAGGATCGGAAAGGGGCTTTGCTGCGCCTTCATCCGCTTCAACAGCTCGATGCCG
TCAAGGCCCGGCATGCGCACGTCGGAGACGACGCAGCCGAAGGAGAGACCCGGCAGGGCGTCGAGAAAGG
CTTGCGCGTCGTCAAACAGCGTGACGCCGAAGCCGGCAGAATCCAGCAGGAAATTCAGCGAATCCCGCAT
CGCCGCGTCGTCGTCGATGACGTAGATATGTCCCTTGGTCGTCATGCTAGACCTCCTATCATCTCGTCGG
CTGCCGGGAGGGTGAAGCGGAAGGTCGCCCCGCCCGATGCGTTGCTCTCGGCCCACATGCGCCCGCCGTG
AGCTTCGATGATCGAGCGGCTGATGGACAGTCCCACGCCCATGCCGGTGTCCTTGGTGGTGAAGAAAGTC
TGAAACAGGTTCGGAATGACGTCGTCCTGGAAACCGCTGCCGGTGTCGGACACTTCGACCTCGATCATGT
CGTCGGCGGCGGGGGTGTTGGTGACGACGAGCTCGCGTCGCTGCGACTGAGCCATCGCTTCCAGCGCGTT
GCGGAACAGGTTGACCAGGACCTGCTGGATCTGCACCCGGTCGGCGAGAACGAGATCGGCGCCCGGATCG
AGACTGAAGCGGAGCTGCACGTTCTGCTCGCGCGCGCCGGCAAGCCCGAGCGCGCCGGCCTCCTCGATCA
GCTTGGAGAGACTCTCGACCCGCTTCTCCGATTCGCCGCGGGCAACGAAGTCGCGCAGGCGCCGGATGAT
CTGGCCGGCGCGCAGCGCCTGCTCGGCGGCGCGGTCCAGGGCGCTTTCGACCTTCGGTGTGTTCGGATCA
CTGCTGCCGGCAAGCAGCCGCCGCGAGCCCTTCATGTAGTTGCTGATCGCCGCCAGCGGCTGGTTGAGCT
CGTGCGCGAGCGCGGACGCCATTTCGCCCATGGCGCTCAGCCTGGAGACGTGGACGAGCTCGGATTGCAG
TTCCTGGAGGCGCGCCTGGGTCTGCTGGTGCTCGGTGATATCATTCTGAATTCCGACAAAATACGTTTTA
TCCTCTATTTCCATTGGATCAATATTTAATTCATTCCAGAACATCGTTCCGTCTTTTTTGTAGTTTTGGA
TCTGAACGGTGACCGGTTCTTTATTTTGTAAAGCGGTTCTGATGTTGTCCACTTCTGCAGGATCTGTGTG
TTTCCCCTGTAAGAAGCGACAGTTCTTTCCTAAAATTTCCTCGGTCTCGTAGCCGGTCATTTGAACAAAG
CCTTGATTTACGTAGACAATAGGATTATCTTCAAGTGCGGGATCTGTAATTACCACACCGACTCGCACGT
GATCAAGTGCTTTTTTGATGACTTCCAGCTGTCCTGGTATCCCAAATGATTGAAAACTAGCCACATTCAC
CACCCTCAATTGACTCTCTTCCGGGCGCTATCATGCCATACCGCGAAAGGTTTTGCACCATTCGATGGTG
TCCGGGATCTCGACGCTCTCCCTTATGCGACTCCTGCATTAGGAAGCAGCCCAGTAGTAGGTTGAGGCCG
TTGAGCACCGCCGCCGCAAGGAATGGTGCATGCAAGGAGATGGCGCCCAACAGTCCCCCGGCCACGGGGC
CTGCCACCATACCCACGCCGAAACAAGCGCTCATGAGCCCGAAGTGGCGAGCCCGATCTTCCCCATCGGT
GATGTCGGCGATATAGGCGCCAGCAACCGCACCTGTGGCGCCGGTGATGCCGGCCACGATGCGTCCGGCG
TAGAGGATCGAGATCTACGCCCGTGATCCTGATCACCGGCTATCCGGACGAAAACATCTCGACCCGGGCC
GCCGAGGCCGGCGTAAAAGACGTGGTTTTGAAGCCGCTTCTCGACGAAAACCTGCTCAAGCGTATCCGCC
GCGCCATCCAGGACCGGCCTCGGGCATGACCTACGGGGTTCTACGTAAGGCACCCCCCTTAAGATATCGC
TCGAAATTTTCGAACCTCCCGATACCGCGTACCAATGCGTCATCACAACGGAGTCTAGAAAAGAGGAGAA
ATACTAGATGAGCACAAAAAAGAAA
[261 nt withheld, positions 2266-2526]
ATGCAGCCGTCACTTAGAAGTGAGTATGAGTACCCTGTTTTTTCTCATGTTCAGGCAGGGATGTTCTCAC
CTGAGCTTAGAACCTTTACCAAAGGTGATGCGGAGAGATGGGTAAGCACAACCAAAAAAGCCAGTGATTC
TGCATTCTGGCTTGAGGTTGAAGGTAATTCCATGACCGCACCAACAGGCTCCAAGCCGAGCTTTCCTGAC
GGAATGTTAATTCTCGTTGACCCTGAGCAGGCTGTTGAGCCAGGTGATTTCTGCATAGCCAGACTTGGGG
GTGATGAGTTTACCTTCAAGAAACTGATCAGGGATAGCGGTCAGGTGTTTTTACAACCACTAAACCCACA
GTACCCAATGATCCCATGCAATGAGAGTTGTTCCGTTGTGGGGAAAGTTATCGCTAGTCAGTGGCCTGAA
GAGACGTTTGGCGCTGCAAACGACGAAAACTACGCTTTAGTAGCTTAATAACGCTGATAGTGCTAGTGTA
GATCGCTACTAGAGCCAGGCATCAAATAAAACGAAAGGCTCAGTCGAAAGACTGGGCCTTTCGTTTTATC
TGTTGTTTGTCGGTGAACGCTCTCTACTAGAGTCACACTGGCTCACCTTCGGGTGGGCCTTTCTGCGTTT
ATATACTAGAGTAACACCGTGCGTGTTGACTATTTTACCTCTGGCGGTGATAATGGTTGCTCTAGAAATA
ATTTTGTTTAACTTTAAGAAGGAGATATACCATGGGCAGCAGCCATCATCATCATCATCACAGCAGCGGC
CTGGTGCCGCGCGGCAGCCATATGGCTAGCATGACTGGTGGACAGCAAATGGGTCGGATCCAAAGAGGAG
AAATACTAGATGCGTAAAGGCGAAGAGCTGTTCACTGGTGTCGTCCCTATTCTGGTGGAACTGGATGGTG
ATGTCAACGGTCATAAGTTTTCCGTGCGTGGCGAGGGTGAAGGTGACGCAACTAATGGTAAACTGACGCT
GAAGTTCATCTGTACTACTGGTAAACTGCCGGTACCTTGGCCGACTCTGGTAACGACGCTGACTTATGGT
GTTCAGTGCTTTGCTCGTTATCCGGACCATATGAAGCAGCATGACTTCTTCAAGTCCGCCATGCCGGAAG
GCTATGTGCAGGAACGCACGATTTCCTTTAAGGATGACGGCACGTACAAAACGCGTGCGGAAGTGAAATT
TGAAGGCGATACCCTGGTAAACCGCATTGAGCTGAAAGGCATTGACTTTAAAGAAGACGGCAATATCCTG
GGCCATAAGCTGGAATACAATTTTAACAGCCACAATGTTTACATCACCGCCGATAAACAAAAAAATGGCA
TTAAAGCGAATTTTAAAATTCGCCACAACGTGGAGGATGGCAGCGTGCAGCTGGCTGATCACTACCAGCA
AAACACTCCAATCGGTGATGGTCCTGTTCTGCTGCCAGACAATCACTATCTGAGCACGCAAAGCGTTCTG
TCTAAAGATCCGAACGAGAAACGCGATCATATGGTTCTGCTGGAGTTCGTAACCGCAGCGGGCATCACGC
ATGGTATGGATGAACTGTACAAATGATGACTCGAGCACCACCACCACCACCACTGAGATCCGGCTGCTAA
CAAAGCCCGAAAGGAAGCTGAGTTGGCTGCTGCCACCGCTGAGCAATAACTAGCATAACCCCTTGGGGCC
TCTAAACGGGTCTTGAGGGGTTTTTTGCTGAAAGGAGGAACTATATCCGGATTGGCGAATGGG
[124 nt withheld, positions 4270-4393]
C
[91 nt withheld, positions 4395-4485]
A
[49 nt withheld, positions 4487-4535]
CCTTTGACGTTGGAGTCCACGTTCTTT
[37 nt withheld, positions 4563-4599]
ACCCTATCTCGGTCTATTCTTTTGATTTATAAGGGATTTTGCCGATTTCGGTCTATTGGTTAAAAAATGA
GCTGATTTAACAAAAATTTAACGCGAATTTTAACAAAATATTAACGCTTACAATTTAGGTGGCACTTTTC
GGGGAAATGTGCGCGGAACCCCTATTTGTTTATTTTTCTAAATACATTCAAATATGTATCCGCTCATGAA
TTAATTCTTAGAAAAACTCATCGAGCATCAAATGAAACTGCAATTTATTCATATCAGGATTATCAATACC
ATATTTTTGAAAAAGCCGTTTCTGTAATGAAGGAGAAAACTCACCGAGGCAGTTCCATAGGATGGCAAGA
TCCTGGTATCGGTCTGCGATTCCGACTCGTCCAACATCAATACAACCTATTAATTTCCCCTCGTCAAAAA
TAAGGTTATCAAGTGAGAAATCACCATGAGTGACGACTGAATCCGGTGAGAATGGCAAAAGTTTATGCAT
TTCTTTCCAGACTTGTTCAACAGGCCAGCCATTACGCTCGTCATCAAAATCACTCGCATCAACCAAACCG
TTATTCATTCGTGATTGCGCCTGAGCGAGACGAAATACGCGATCGCTGTTAAAAGGACAATTACAAACAG
GAATCGAATGCAACCGGCGCAGGAACACTGCCAGCGCATCAACAATATTTTCACCTGAATCAGGATATTC
TTCTAATACCTGGAATGCTGTTTTCCCGGGGATCGCAGTGGTGAGTAACCATGCATCATCAGGAGTACGG
ATAAAATGCTTGATGGTCGGAAGAGGCATAAATTCCGTCAGCCAGTTTAGTCTGACCATCTCATCTGTAA
CATCATTGGCAACGCTACCTTTGCCATGTTTCAGAAACAACTCTGGCGCATCGGGCTTCCCATACAATCG
ATAGATTGTCGCACCTGATTGCCCGACATTATCGCGAGCCCATTTATACCCATATAAATCAGCATCCATG
TTGGAATTTAATCGCGGCCTAGAGCAAGACGTTTCCCGTTGAATATGGCTCATAACACCCCTTGTATTAC
TGTTTATGTAAGCAGACAGTTTTATTGTTCATGACCAAAATCCCTTAACGTGAGTTTTCGTTCCACTGAG
CGTCAGACCCCGTAGAAAAGATCAAAGGATCTTCTTGAGATCCTTTTTTTCTGCGCGTAATCTGCTGCTT
GCAAACAAAAAAACCACCGCTACCAGCGGTGGTTTGTTTGCCGGATCAAGAGCTACCAACTCTTTTTCCG
AAGGTAACTGGCTTCAGCAGAGCGCAGATACCAAATACTGTCCTTCTAGTGTAGCCGTAGTTAGGCCACC
ACTTCAAGAACTCTGTAGCACCGCCTACATACCTCGCTCTGCTAATCCTGTTACCAGTGGCTGCTGCCAG
TGGCGATAAGTCGTGTCTTACCGGGTTGGACTCAAGACGATAGTTACCGGATAAGGCGCAGCGGTCGGGC
TGAACGGGGGGTTCGTGCACACAGCCCAGCTTGGAGCGAACGACCTACACCGAACTGAGATACCTACAGC
GTGAGCTATGAGAAAGCGCCACGCTTCCCGAAGGGAGAAAGGCGGACAGGTATCCGGTAAGCGGCAGGGT
CGGAACAGGAGAGCGCACGAGGGAGCTTCCAGGGGGAAACGCCTGGTATCTTTATAGTCCTGTCGGGTTT
CGCCACCTCTGACTTGAGCGTCGATTTTTGTGATGCTCGTCAGGGGGGCGGAGCCTATGGAAAAACGCCA
GCAACGCGGCCTTTTTACGGTTCCTGGCCTTTTGCTGGCCTTTTGCTCACATGTTCTTTCCTGCGTTATC
CCCTGATTCTGTGGATAACCGTATTACCGCCTTTGAGTGAGCTGATACCGCTCGCCGCAGCCGAACGACC
GAGCGCAGCGAGTCAGTGAGCGAGGAAGCGGAAGAGCGCCTGATGCGGTATTTTCTCCTTACGCATCTGT
GCGGTATTTCACACCGCAATGGTGCACTCTCAGTACAATCTGCTCTGATGCCGCATAGTTAAGCCAGTAT
ACACTCCGCTATCGCTACGTGACTGGGTCATGGCTGCGCCCCGACACCCGCCAACACCCGCTGACGCGCC
CTGACGGGCTTGTCTGCTCCCGGCATCCGCTTACAGACAAGCTGTGACCGTCTCCGGGAGCTGCATGTGT
CAGAGGTTTTCACCGTCATCACCGAAACGCGCGAGGCAGCTGCGGTAAAGCTCATCAGCGTGGTCGTGAA
GCGATTCACAGATGTCTGCCTGTTCATCCGCGTCCAGCTCGTTGAGTTTCTCCAGAAGCGTTAATGTCTG
GCTTCTGATAAAGCGGGCCATGTTAAGGGCGGTTTTTTCCTGTTTGGTCACTGATGCCTCCGTGTAAGGG
GGATTTCTGTTCATGGGGGTAATGATACCGATGAAACGAGAGAGGATGCTCACGATACGGGTTACTGATG
ATGAACATGCCCGGTTACTGGAACGTTGTGAGGGTAAACAACTGGCGGTATGGATGCGGCGGGACCAGAG
AAAAATCACTCAGGGTCAATGCCAGCGCTTCGTTAATACAGATGTAGGTGTTCCACAGGGTAGCCAGCAG
CATCCTGCGATGCAGATCCGGAACATAATGGTGCAGGGCGCTGACTTCCGCGTTTCCAGACTTTACGAAA
CACGGAAACCGAAGACCATTCATGTTGTTGCTCAGGTCGCAGACGTTTTGCAGCAGCAGTCGCTTCACGT
TCGCTCGCGTATCGGTGATTCATTCTGCTAACCAGTAAGGCAACCCCGCCAGCCTAGCCGGGTCCTCAAC
GACAGGAGCACGATCATGCGCACCCGTGGGGCCGCCATGCCGGCGATAATGGCCTGCTTCTCGCCGAAAC
GTTTGGTGGCGGGACCAGTGACGAAGGCTTGAGCGAGGGCGTGCAAGATTCCGAATACCGCAAGCGACAG
GCCGATCATCGTCGCGCTCCAGCGAAAGCGGTCCTCGCCGAAAATGACCCAGAGCGCTGCCGGCACCTGT
CCTACGAGTTGCATGATAAAGAAGACAGTCATAAGTGCGGCGACGATAGTCATGCCCCGCGCCCACCGGA
AGGAGCTGACTGGGTTGAAGGCTCTCAAGGGCATCGGTCGAGATCCCGGTGCCTAATGAGTGAGCTAACT
TACATCAATTGTCAATCGTTGAGCATGCCGGCGCGCATCGCGAGGCGAACCAGCTCCGAAAGGCTGTTGG
CCTGCATCTTGGTCATGACGTTGGCCCGATACACCTCGATGGTGCGCGGGCTGATGTCGTACTCGCGGGC
GATCAGCTTGTTGGAAAGGCCGGC
